Addgene plasmid #64092: MSCV-mir-92
Purpose: expresses miR-92
Depositing lab: Lin He. Depositing organization: University of California, Berkeley. Publication: miR-19 is a key oncogenic component of mir-17-92. Olive V, Bennett MJ, Walker JC, Ma C, Jiang I, Cordon-Cardo C, Li QJ, Lowe SW, Hannon GJ, He L. Genes Dev. 2009 Dec 15. 23(24):2839-49. 10.1101/gad.1861409 PubMed 20008935.
Backbone
  Vector backbone: MSCV
  Backbone size w/o insert (bp): 7795
  Total vector size (bp): 7873
  Vector type: Mammalian Expression
  Selectable markers: Puromycin
Growth in bacteria
  Bacterial resistance: Ampicillin, 100 μg/mL
  Growth temperature: 37°C
  Growth strain: Top10
  Copy number: Unknown
Gene/Insert
  Gene/Insert name: miR-92
  Species: H. sapiens (human)
  Insert size (bp): 78
  Entrez Gene: MIR92A1 (a.k.a. C13orf25, MIR17HG, MIR92-1, MIRH1, MIRHG1, MIRN92-1, MIRN92A-1, MIRN92A1, miRNA92-1, mir-92a-1)
  Promoter: MSCV
  Cloning method: Restriction Enzyme; 5′ cloning site Xho1 (not destroyed); 3′ cloning site EcoR1 (not destroyed)
  Sequencing primers: 5′ caaaactgactgtggtagtg
Terms and licenses: Academic/Nonprofit Terms; Industry Terms: Not Available to Industry
How to cite: MSCV-mir-92 was a gift from Lin He (Addgene plasmid # 64092 ; http://n2t.net/addgene:64092 ; RRID:Addgene_64092)
