[The description below was written by a language model from this plasmid's Addgene catalogue record and pLannotate feature annotations shown in this document.]
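Description:
MSCV-mir-92 is a murine stem cell virus (MSCV)-based retroviral vector for stable expression of the human microRNA miR-92 (MIR92A1, a member of the mir-17-92 cluster) in mammalian cells. The catalogue lists it simply as a mammalian expression vector, but the annotated features show a complete retroviral transfer cassette. A 5' LTR spanning the plasmid origin is followed by the MESV Ψ packaging signal and a truncated gag region lacking its start codon, which extends the packaging signal, and the cassette ends with a 3' LTR. With gag-pol and env supplied in trans by packaging cells, the RNA transcribed between the LTRs can be packaged into particles and integrated into target cells.

The payload is a 78 bp mir-92 precursor cloned between XhoI and EcoRI sites, both retained, just downstream of the packaging region, so it is transcribed from the MSCV LTR promoter. Behind it lies a separate marker unit in which the mouse PGK promoter drives puromycin N-acetyltransferase, followed by an EMCV IRES and EGFP. This bicistronic arrangement allows transduced cells to be selected with puromycin and also tracked or sorted by green fluorescence.

In bacteria the plasmid is maintained through a high-copy ColE1/pUC-type origin and selected with ampicillin via β-lactamase. The short lacI, lacZα, rop, bom, TcR and env fragments annotated in the backbone are non-functional cloning remnants. The stated purpose is only expression of miR-92. The associated publication concerns the oncogenic components of mir-17-92, which suggests the construct was used to test this individual miRNA separately from the rest of the cluster.
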