Features (pLannotate 1.2.2; 22 found; start..end, strand, type, name):
    579..920     +  misc_feature   MESV Ψ: packaging signal of murine embryonic stem cell virus
    987..1403    +  CDS            gag (truncated): truncated Moloney murine leukemia virus (MMLV) gag gene lacking the start codon
   1504..1581    +  ncRNA          mir-92: Accession: RF00464 - mir-92 microRNA precursor family
   1655..2154    +  promoter       PGK promoter: mouse phosphoglycerate kinase 1 promoter
   2175..2774    +  CDS            PuroR: puromycin N-acetyltransferase; pac from Streptomyces alboniger; confers resistance to puromycin
   2939..3401    +  misc_feature   IRES: internal ribosome entry site (IRES) of the encephalomyocarditis virus (EMCV)
   3415..4131    +  CDS            EGFP: EGFP is a basic (constitutively fluorescent) green fluorescent protein published in 1996, derived from Aequorea victoria. It is reported to be a rapidly-maturing weak dimer with moderate acid sensitivity.
   4151..4177    +  misc_feature   MCS (fragment): pBluescript multiple cloning site
   4236..4750    +  LTR            3' LTR: 3' long terminal repeat from murine embryonic stem cell virus
   4943..4959    -  protein_bind   lac operator: The lac repressor binds to the lac operator to inhibit transcription in E. coli. This inhibition can be relieved by adding lactose or isopropyl-β-D-thiogalactopyranoside (IPTG). lac repressor encoded by lacI
   4967..4997    -  promoter       lac promoter: promoter for the E. coli lac operon
   5012..5033    -  protein_bind   CAP binding site: CAP binding activates transcription in the presence of cAMP. E. coli catabolite activator protein
   5046..5138    -  CDS            lacI (fragment): lac repressor; lacI; The lac repressor binds to the lac operator to inhibit transcription in E. coli. This inhibition can be relieved by adding lactose or isopropyl-β-D-thiogalactopyranoside (IPTG).
   5321..5909    -  rep_origin     ori: high-copy-number ColE1/pMB1/pBR322/pUC origin of replication
   6080..6940    -  CDS            AmpR: β-lactamase; bla; confers resistance to ampicillin, carbenicillin, and related antibiotics
   6941..7045    -  promoter       AmpR promoter: bla
   7140..7175    +  CDS            rop (fragment): Rop protein, which maintains plasmids at low copy number; rop
   7277..7376    +  misc_feature   bom (fragment): basis of mobility region from pBR322
   7382..7531    -  CDS            lacZα (fragment): LacZα fragment of β-galactosidase; lacZ fragment
   7531..7732    -  CDS            TcR (fragment): tetracycline efflux protein; tet; confers resistance to tetracycline
   7733..7831    +  CDS            env (fragment): murine leukemia virus gPr80 envelope polyprotein precursor; env; proteolytically cleaved into gp70SU and p15TM subunits
   7873..515     +  LTR            5' LTR (across the origin): 5' long terminal repeat from murine embryonic stem cell virus
>Addgene plasmid #64092 | MSCV-mir-92 | depositor full sequence | sequence record 107223 | MSCV-mir-92 sequence 7874 bps
TGAAAGACCCCACCTGTAGGTTTGGCAAGCTAGCTTAAGTAACGCCATTTTGCAAGGCATGGAAAATACA
TAACTGAGAATAGAGAAGTTCAGATCAAGGTTAGGAACAGAGAGACAGCAGAATATGGGCCAAACAGGAT
ATCTGTGGTAAGCAGTTCCTGCCCCGGCTCAGGGCCAAGAACAGATGGTCCCCAGATGCGGTCCCGCCCT
CAGCAGTTTCTAGAGAACCATCAGATGTTTCCAGGGTGCCCCAAGGACCTGAAATGACCCTGTGCCTTAT
TTGAACTAACCAATCAGTTCGCTTCTCGCTTCTGTTCGCGCGCTTCTGCTCCCCGAGCTCAATAAAAGAG
CCCACAACCCCTCACTCGGCGCGCCAGTCCTCCGATAGACTGCGTCGCCCGGGTACCCGTATTCCCAATA
AAGCCTCTTGCTGTTTGCATCCGAATCGTGGACTCGCTGATCCTTGGGAGGGTCTCCTCAGATTGATTGA
CTGCCCACCTCGGGGGTCTTTCATTTGGAGGTTCCACCGAGATTTGGAGACCCCTGCCCAGGGACCACCG
ACCCCCCCGCCGGGAGGTAAGCTGGCCAGCGGTCGTTTCGTGTCTGTCTCTGTCTTTGTGCGTGTTTGTG
CCGGCATCTAATGTTTGCGCCTGCGTCTGTACTAGTTAGCTAACTAGCTCTGTATCTGGCGGACCCGTGG
TGGAACTGACGAGTTCTGAACACCCGGCCGCAACCCTGGGAGACGTCCCAGGGACTTTGGGGGCCGTTTT
TGTGGCCCGACCTGAGGAAGGGAGTCGATGTGGAATCCGACCCCGTCAGGATATGTGGTTCTGGTAGGAG
ACGAGAACCTAAAACAGTTCCCGCCTCCGTCTGAATTTTTGCTTTCGGTTTGGAACCGAAGCCGCGCGTC
TTGTCTGCTGCAGCGCTGCAGCATCGTTCTGTGTTGTCTCTGTCTGACTGTGTTTCTGTATTTGTCTGAA
AATTAGGGCCAGACTGTTACCACTCCCTTAAGTTTGACCTTAGGTCACTGGAAAGATGTCGAGCGGATCG
CTCACAACCAGTCGGTAGATGTCAAGAAGAGACGTTGGGTTACCTTCTGCTCTGCAGAATGGCCAACCTT
TAACGTCGGATGGCCGCGAGACGGCACCTTTAACCGAGACCTCATCACCCAGGTTAAGATCAAGGTCTTT
TCACCTGGCCCGCATGGACACCCAGACCAGGTCCCCTACATCGTGACCTGGGAAGCCTTGGCTTTTGACC
CCCCTCCCTGGGTCAAGCCCTTTGTACACCCTAAGCCTCCGCCTCCTCTTCCTCCATCCGCCCCGTCTCT
CCCCCTTGAACCTCCTCGTTCGACCCCGCCTCGATCCTCCCTTTATCCAGCCCTCACTCCTTCTCTAGGC
GCCGGAATTAGATCTCTCGAGGTGTGATATTCTGCTGTGCAAATCCATGCAAAACTGACTGTGGTAGTGA
AAAGTCTGTAGAAAAGTAAGGGAAACTCAAACCCCTTTCTACACAGGTTGGGATCGGTTGCAATGCTGTG
TTTCTGTATGGTATTGCACTTGTCCCGGCCTGTTGAGTTTGGTGGGGATTGTGACCAGAAGATTTTGAAA
ATTAAATATTACTGAAGATTTCGACTTCCACTGTGAATTCTACCGGGTAGGGGAGGCGCTTTTCCCAAGG
CAGTCTGGAGCATGCGCTTTAGCAGCCCCGCTGGGCACTTGGCGCTACACAAGTGGCCTCTGGCCTCGCA
CACATTCCACATCCACCGGTAGGCGCCAACCGGCTCCGTTCTTTGGTGGCCCCTTCGCGCCACCTTCTAC
TCCTCCCCTAGTCAGGAAGTTCCCCCCCGCCCCGCAGCTCGCGTCGTGCAGGACGTGACAAATGGAAGTA
GCACGTCTCACTAGTCTCGTGCAGATGGACAGCACCGCTGAGCAATGGAAGCGGGTAGGCCTTTGGGGCA
GCGGCCAATAGCAGCTTTGCTCCTTCGCTTTCTGGGCTCAGAGGCTGGGAAGGGGTGGGTCCGGGGGCGG
GCTCAGGGGCGGGCTCAGGGGCGGGGCGGGCGCCCGAAGGTCCTCCGGAGGCCCGGCATTCTGCACGCTT
CAAAAGCGCACGTCTGCCGCGCTGTTCTCCTCTTCCTCATCTCCGGGCCTTTCGACCTGCAGCCCAAGCT
TACCATGACCGAGTACAAGCCCACGGTGCGCCTCGCCACCCGCGACGACGTCCCCAGGGCCGTACGCACC
CTCGCCGCCGCGTTCGCCGACTACCCCGCCACGCGCCACACCGTCGATCCGGACCGCCACATCGAGCGGG
TCACCGAGCTGCAAGAACTCTTCCTCACGCGCGTCGGGCTCGACATCGGCAAGGTGTGGGTCGCGGACGA
CGGCGCCGCGGTGGCGGTCTGGACCACGCCGGAGAGCGTCGAAGCGGGGGCGGTGTTCGCCGAGATCGGC
CCGCGCATGGCCGAGTTGAGCGGTTCCCGGCTGGCCGCGCAGCAACAGATGGAAGGCCTCCTGGCGCCGC
ACCGGCCCAAGGAGCCCGCGTGGTTCCTGGCCACCGTCGGCGTCTCGCCCGACCACCAGGGCAAGGGTCT
GGGCAGCGCCGTCGTGCTCCCCGGAGTGGAGGCGGCCGAGCGCGCCGGGGTGCCCGCCTTCCTGGAGACC
TCCGCGCCCCGCAACCTCCCCTTCTACGAGCGGCTCGGCTTCACCGTCACCGCCGACGTCGAGGTGCCCG
AAGGACCGCGCACCTGGTGCATGACCCGCAAGCCCGGTGCCTGACGCCCGCCCCACGACCCGCAGCGCCC
GACCGAAAGGAGCGCACGACCCCATCATCCAATTCCGCCCCCCCCCCCTAACGTTACTGGCCGAAGCCGC
TTGGAATAAGGCCGGTGTGCGTTTGTCTATATGTTATTTTCCACCATATTGCCGTCTTTTGGCAATGTGA
GGGCCCGGAAACCTGGCCCTGTCTTCTTGACGAGCATTCCTAGGGGTCTTTCCCCTCTCGCCAAAGGAAT
GCAAGGTCTGTTGAATGTCGTGAAGGAAGCAGTTCCTCTGGAAGCTTCTTGAAGACAAACAACGTCTGTA
GCGACCCTTTGCAGGCAGCGGAACCCCCCACCTGGCGACAGGTGCCTCTGCGGCCAAAAGCCACGTGTAT
AAGATACACCTGCAAAGGCGGCACAACCCCAGTGCCACGTTGTGAGTTGGATAGTTGTGGAAAGAGTCAA
ATGGCTCTCCTCAAGCGTATTCAACAAGGGGCTGAAGGATGCCCAGAAGGTACCCCATTGTATGGGATCT
GATCTGGGGCCTCGGTGCACATGCTTTACATGTGTTTAGTCGAGGTTAAAAAAACGTCTAGGCCCCCCGA
ACCACGGGGACGTGGTTTTCCTTTGAAAAACACGATGATAATATGGCCACAACCATGGTGAGCAAGGGCG
AGGAGCTGTTCACCGGGGTGGTGCCCATCCTGGTCGAGCTGGACGGCGACGTAAACGGCCACAAGTTCAG
CGTGTCTGGCGAGGGCGAGGGCGATGCCACCTACGGCAAGCTGACCCTGAAGTTCATCTGCACCACCGGC
AAGCTGCCCGTGCCCTGGCCCACCCTCGTGACCACCCTGACCTACGGCGTGCAGTGCTTCAGCCGCTACC
CCGACCACATGAAGCAGCACGACTTCTTCAAGTCCGCCATGCCCGAAGGCTACGTCCAGGAGCGCACCAT
CTTCTTCAAGGACGACGGCAACTACAAGACCCGCGCCGAGGTGAAGTTCGAGGGCGACACCCTGGTGAAC
CGCATCGAGCTGAAGGGCATCGACTTCAAGGAGGACGGCAACATCCTGGGGCACAAGCTGGAGTACAACT
ACAACAGCCACAACGTCTATATCATGGCCGACAAGCAGAAGAACGGCATCAAGGTGAACTTCAAGATCCG
CCACAACATCGAGGACGGCAGCGTGCAGCTCGCCGACCACTACCAGCAGAACACCCCCATCGGCGACGGC
CCCGTGCTGCTGCCCGACAACCACTACCTGAGCACCCAGTCCGCCCTGAGCAAAGACCCCAACGAGAAGC
GCGATCACATGGTCCTGCTGGAGTTCGTGACCGCCGCCGGGATCACTCTCGGCATGGACGAGCTGTACAA
GTAATGAATTAATTAAGAATTATCAAGCTTATCGATACCGTCGACCTGCAGCCAAGCTTATCGATAAAAT
AAAAGATTTTATTTAGTCTCCAGAAAAAGGGGGGAATGAAAGACCCCACCTGTAGGTTTGGCAAGCTAGC
TTAAGTAACGCCATTTTGCAAGGCATGGAAAATACATAACTGAGAATAGAGAAGTTCAGATCAAGGTTAG
GAACAGAGAGACAGCAGAATATGGGCCAAACAGGATATCTGTGGTAAGCAGTTCCTGCCCCGGCTCAGGG
CCAAGAACAGATGGTCCCCAGATGCGGTCCCGCCCTCAGCAGTTTCTAGAGAACCATCAGATGTTTCCAG
GGTGCCCCAAGGACCTGAAATGACCCTGTGCCTTATTTGAACTAACCAATCAGTTCGCTTCTCGCTTCTG
TTCGCGCGCTTCTGCTCCCCGAGCTCAATAAAAGAGCCCACAACCCCTCACTCGGCGCGCCAGTCCTCCG
ATAGACTGCGTCGCCCGGGTACCCGTGTATCCAATAAACCCTCTTGCAGTTGCATCCGACTTGTGGTCTC
GCTGTTCCTTGGGAGGGTCTCCTCTGAGTGATTGACTACCCGTCAGCGGGGGTCTTTCATGGGTAACAGT
TTCTTGAAGTTGGAGAACAACATTCTGAGGGTAGGAGTCGAATATTAAGTAATCCTGACTCAATTAGCCA
CTGTTTTGAATCCACATACTCCAATACTCCTGAAATAGTTCATTATGGACAGCGCAGAAGAGCTGGGGAG
AATTAATTCGTAATCATGGTCATAGCTGTTTCCTGTGTGAAATTGTTATCCGCTCACAATTCCACACAAC
ATACGAGCCGGAAGCATAAAGTGTAAAGCCTGGGGTGCCTAATGAGTGAGCTAACTCACATTAATTGCGT
TGCGCTCACTGCCCGCTTTCCAGTCGGGAAACCTGTCGTGCCAGCTGCATTAATGAATCGGCCAACGCGC
GGGGAGAGGCGGTTTGCGTATTGGGCGCTCTTCCGCTTCCTCGCTCACTGACTCGCTGCGCTCGGTCGTT
CGGCTGCGGCGAGCGGTATCAGCTCACTCAAAGGCGGTAATACGGTTATCCACAGAATCAGGGGATAACG
CAGGAAAGAACATGTGAGCAAAAGGCCAGCAAAAGGCCAGGAACCGTAAAAAGGCCGCGTTGCTGGCGTT
TTTCCATAGGCTCCGCCCCCCTGACGAGCATCACAAAAATCGACGCTCAAGTCAGAGGTGGCGAAACCCG
ACAGGACTATAAAGATACCAGGCGTTTCCCCCTGGAAGCTCCCTCGTGCGCTCTCCTGTTCCGACCCTGC
CGCTTACCGGATACCTGTCCGCCTTTCTCCCTTCGGGAAGCGTGGCGCTTTCTCATAGCTCACGCTGTAG
GTATCTCAGTTCGGTGTAGGTCGTTCGCTCCAAGCTGGGCTGTGTGCACGAACCCCCCGTTCAGCCCGAC
CGCTGCGCCTTATCCGGTAACTATCGTCTTGAGTCCAACCCGGTAAGACACGACTTATCGCCACTGGCAG
CAGCCACTGGTAACAGGATTAGCAGAGCGAGGTATGTAGGCGGTGCTACAGAGTTCTTGAAGTGGTGGCC
TAACTACGGCTACACTAGAAGGACAGTATTTGGTATCTGCGCTCTGCTGAAGCCAGTTACCTTCGGAAAA
AGAGTTGGTAGCTCTTGATCCGGCAAACAAACCACCGCTGGTAGCGGTGGTTTTTTTGTTTGCAAGCAGC
AGATTACGCGCAGAAAAAAAGGATCTCAAGAAGATCCTTTGATCTTTTCTACGGGGTCTGACGCTCAGTG
GAACGAAAACTCACGTTAAGGGATTTTGGTCATGAGATTATCAAAAAGGATCTTCACCTAGATCCTTTTA
AATTAAAAATGAAGTTTTAAATCAATCTAAAGTATATATGAGTAAACTTGGTCTGACAGTTACCAATGCT
TAATCAGTGAGGCACCTATCTCAGCGATCTGTCTATTTCGTTCATCCATAGTTGCCTGACTCCCCGTCGT
GTAGATAACTACGATACGGGAGGGCTTACCATCTGGCCCCAGTGCTGCAATGATACCGCGAGACCCACGC
TCACCGGCTCCAGATTTATCAGCAATAAACCAGCCAGCCGGAAGGGCCGAGCGCAGAAGTGGTCCTGCAA
CTTTATCCGCCTCCATCCAGTCTATTAATTGTTGCCGGGAAGCTAGAGTAAGTAGTTCGCCAGTTAATAG
TTTGCGCAACGTTGTTGCCATTGCTACAGGCATCGTGGTGTCACGCTCGTCGTTTGGTATGGCTTCATTC
AGCTCCGGTTCCCAACGATCAAGGCGAGTTACATGATCCCCCATGTTGTGCAAAAAAGCGGTTAGCTCCT
TCGGTCCTCCGATCGTTGTCAGAAGTAAGTTGGCCGCAGTGTTATCACTCATGGTTATGGCAGCACTGCA
TAATTCTCTTACTGTCATGCCATCCGTAAGATGCTTTTCTGTGACTGGTGAGTACTCAACCAAGTCATTC
TGAGAATAGTGTATGCGGCGACCGAGTTGCTCTTGCCCGGCGTCAATACGGGATAATACCGCGCCACATA
GCAGAACTTTAAAAGTGCTCATCATTGGAAAACGTTCTTCGGGGCGAAAACTCTCAAGGATCTTACCGCT
GTTGAGATCCAGTTCGATGTAACCCACTCGTGCACCCAACTGATCTTCAGCATCTTTTACTTTCACCAGC
GTTTCTGGGTGAGCAAAAACAGGAAGGCAAAATGCCGCAAAAAAGGGAATAAGGGCGACACGGAAATGTT
GAATACTCATACTCTTCCTTTTTCAATATTATTGAAGCATTTATCAGGGTTATTGTCTCATGAGCGGATA
CATATTTGAATGTATTTAGAAAAATAAACAAATAGGGGTTCCGCGCACATTTCCCCGAAAAGTGCCACCT
GACGTCTAAGAAACCATTATTATCATGACATTAACCTATAAAAATAGGCGTATCACGAGGCCCTTTCGTC
TCGCGCGTTTCGGTGATGACGGTGAAAACCTCTGACACATGCAGCTCCCGGAGACGGTCACAGCTTGTCT
GTAAGCGGATGCCGGGAGCAGACAAGCCCGTCAGGGCGCGTCAGCGGGTGTTGGCGGGTGTCGGGGCTGG
CTTAACTATGCGGCATCAGAGCAGATTGTACTGAGAGTGCACCATATGCGGTGTGAAATACCGCACAGAT
GCGTAAGGAGAAAATACCGCATCAGGCGCCATTCGCCATTCAGGCTGCGCAACTGTTGGGAAGGGCGATC
GGTGCGGGCCTCTTCGCTATTACGCCAGCTGGCGAAAGGGGGATGTGCTGCAAGGCGATTAAGTTGGGTA
ACGCCAGGGTTTTCCCAGTCACGACGTTGTAAAACGACGGCGCAAGGAATGGTGCATGCAAGGAGATGGC
GCCCAACAGTCCCCCGGCCACGGGGCCTGCCACCATACCCACGCCGAAACAAGCGCTCATGAGCCCGAAG
TGGCGAGCCCGATCTTCCCCATCGGTGATGTCGGCGATATAGGCGCCAGCAACCGCACCTGTGGCGCCGG
TGATGCCGGCCACGATGCGTCCGGCGTAGAGGCGATTAGTCCAATTTGTTAAAGACAGGATATCAGTGGT
CCAGGCTCTAGTTTTGACTCAACAATATCACCAGCTGAAGCCTATAGAGTACGAGCCATAGATAAAATAA
AAGATTTTATTTAGTCTCCAGAAAAAGGGGGGAA
