>Addgene plasmid #64092 | MSCV-mir-92 | addgene partial sequence | sequence record 114535 | pLXSN5 5'-CCCTTGAACCTCCTCGTTCGACC-3'
CCTCACTCCTTCTCTAGGCGCCGGAATTAGATCTCTCGAGGTGTGATATTCTGCTGTGCAAATCCATGCA
AAACTGACTGTGGTAGTGAAAAGTCTGTAGAAAAGTAAGGGAAACTCAAACCCCTTTCTACACAGGTTGG
GATCGGTTGCAATGCTGTGTTTCTGTATGGTATTGCACTTGTCCCGGCCTGTTGAGTTTGGTGGGGATTG
TGACCAGAAGATTTTGAAAATTAAATATTACTGAAGATTTCGACTTCCACTGTGAATTCTACCGGGTAGG
GGAGGCGCTTTTCCCAAGGCAGTCTGGA
