>Addgene plasmid #64092 | MSCV-mir-92 | addgene partial sequence | sequence record 115780 | EXFP-R 5'-GTCTTGTAGTTGCCGTCGTC-3'
CCTTCGGGCATGGCGGACTTGAAGAAGTCGTGCTGCTTCATGTGGTCGGGGTAGCGGCTGAAGCACTGCA
CGCCGTAGGTCAGGGTGGTCACGAGGGTGGGCCAGGGCACGGGCAGCTTGCCGGTGGTGCAGATGAACTT
CAGGGTCAGCTTGCCGTAGGTGGCATCGCCCTCGCCCTCGCCAGACACGCTGAACTTGTGGCCGTTTACG
TCGCCGTCCAGCTCGACCAGGATGGGCACCACCCCGGTGAACAGCTCCTCGCCCTTGCTCACCATGGTTG
TGGCCATATTATCATCGTGTTTTTCAAAGGAAAACCACGTCCCCGTGGTTCGGGGGGCCTAGACGTTTTT
TTAACCTCGACTAAACACATGTAAAGCATGTGCACCGAGGCCCCAGATCAGATCCCATACAATGGGGTAC
CTTCTGGGCATCCTTCAGCCCCTTGTTGAATACGCTTGAGGAGAGCCATTTGACTCTTTCCACAACTATC
CAACTCACAACGTGGCACTGGGGTTGTGCCGCCTTTGCAGGTGTATCTTATACACGTGGCTTTTGGCCGC
AGAGGCACCTGTCGCCAGGTGGGGGGTTCCGCTGCCTGCAAAGGGTCGCTACAGACGTTGTTTGTCTTCA
AGAAGCTTCCAGAGGAACTGCTTCCTTCACGACATTCAACAGACCTTGCATTCCTTTGGCGAGAGGGGAA
AGACCCCTAGGAATGCTCGTCAAGAAGACAGGGCCAGGTTTCCGGGCCCTCACATTGCCAAAAGACGGCA
ATATGGTGGAAAATAACATATAGACAAACGCACACCGGCCTTATTCCAAGCGGCTTCGGCCAGTAACGTT
AGGGGGGGGG
